Addgene plasmid #145555: pGBW-m4046373
Purpose: Yeast Expression plasmid for SARS-CoV-2 ORF3a protein
Depositing lab: Ginkgo Bioworks & Benjie Chen. Depositing organization: Ginkgo Bioworks.
Backbone
  Vector backbone: AmpR; 2u URA3
  Backbone size w/o insert (bp): 4078
  Vector type: Yeast Expression
  Selectable markers: URA3
Growth in bacteria
  Bacterial resistance: Ampicillin, 100 μg/mL
  Growth temperature: 37°C
  Growth strain: DH5alpha
  Copy number: High Copy
Gene/Insert
  Gene/Insert name: SARS-CoV-2 ORF3a protein
  Species: S. cerevisiae (budding yeast); Severe acute respiratory syndrome coronavirus 2
  Insert size (bp): 821
  Mutation: Saccharomyces cerevisiae recode 1
  Entrez Gene: ORF3a (a.k.a. GU280_gp03)
  Promoter: pGAL1
  Tag / fusion protein: Cleavable thrombin;StrepII (C terminal on backbone)
  Cloning method: Unknown
Resource information
  A portion of this plasmid was derived from a plasmid made by: GinkgoBioworks
Depositor comments: NCBI Reference Sequence: YP_009724391.1Created by gene synthesis with Not1 site.
How to cite: pGBW-m4046373 was a gift from Ginkgo Bioworks & Benjie Chen (Addgene plasmid # 145555 ; http://n2t.net/addgene:145555 ; RRID:Addgene_145555)
