[The description below was written by a language model from this plasmid's Addgene catalogue record and pLannotate feature annotations shown in this document.]
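Description:
pGBW-m4046373 is a yeast–E. coli shuttle plasmid built for galactose-inducible expression of the SARS-CoV-2 ORF3a protein in Saccharomyces cerevisiae. In bacteria it replicates from a ColE1/pUC-type origin and is selected with ampicillin through a β-lactamase gene that the annotation places downstream of a cat promoter. A rop coding sequence is also annotated next to AmpR, although the catalogue lists the plasmid as high copy. Short phage T3 and T7 early terminators flank the bacterial origin, and a tonB terminator lies at the outer edge of the resistance cassette, presumably insulating these modules from read-through transcription. In yeast the 2μ origin supports multicopy episomal maintenance, and the URA3 marker allows selection in uracil auxotrophs and counterselection with 5-FOA.

The payload is a synthetic ORF3a open reading frame of roughly 0.8 kb, recoded for S. cerevisiae codon usage and made by gene synthesis. It sits between the GAL1 promoter, which is regulated by Gal4 and induced by galactose, and a CYC1 terminator fragment. The catalogue states that the backbone supplies a C-terminal thrombin-cleavable StrepII tag. This tag is not annotated separately in the feature tables, but the short gap between the ORF3a coding sequence and the terminator is consistent with it. ORF3a is a viroporin that forms ion channels at endosomes and lysosomes and is implicated in virion egress and disruption of autophagy. The design suits controlled production and Strep-affinity purification of the protein, with optional tag removal, or study of its effects in yeast. The depositor and sequencing-derived records are the same length and carry identical features, differing only in their start coordinate.
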