Features (pLannotate 1.2.2; 13 found; start..end, strand, type, name):
     25..466     +  promoter       GAL1 promoter: S. cerevisiae GAL1; inducible promoter, regulated by Gal4
    478..1302    +  CDS            AP3A_SARS2: Experimental evidence at protein level: Swiss-Prot protein existence level 1. Plays a role in virus egress via lysosomal trafficking (PubMed:33157038, PubMed:33422265). Forms homotetrameric ion channels (viroporin) localized at endosomes and lysosomes, that may induce deacidification of lysosomes thereby allowing safe virion egress through lysosomal trafficking (By similarity) (PubMed:33157038, PubMed:33422265). Also blocks formation of autolysosomes through binding and sequestering host TMUB1/HOPS on late endosomes. This prevents fusion of autophagosomes with lysosomes, disrupting autophagy a
   1373..1545    +  terminator     CYC1 terminator (fragment): S. cerevisiae CYC1; transcription terminator for CYC1
   1581..1757    +  promoter       URA3 promoter (fragment): S. cerevisiae URA3
   1758..2561    +  CDS            URA3: orotidine-5'-phosphate decarboxylase, required for uracil biosynthesis; S. cerevisiae URA3; yeast auxotrophic marker, counterselectable with 5-fluoroorotic acid (5-FOA)
   2644..3626    -  rep_origin     2μ ori: yeast 2μ plasmid origin of replication
   3704..3733    +  terminator     T3Te terminator: phage T3 early transcription terminator
   3755..4342    +  rep_origin     ori: high-copy-number ColE1/pMB1/pBR322/pUC origin of replication
   4354..4381    -  terminator     T7Te terminator: phage T7 early transcription terminator
   4405..4596    -  CDS            rop: Rop protein, which maintains plasmids at low copy number; rop
   4597..5457    -  CDS            AmpR: β-lactamase; bla; confers resistance to ampicillin, carbenicillin, and related antibiotics
   5458..5560    -  promoter       cat promoter: promoter of the E. coli cat gene encoding chloramphenicol acetyltransferase
   5561..5592    -  terminator     tonB terminator: bidirectional E. coli tonB-P14 transcription terminator
>Addgene plasmid #145555 | pGBW-m4046373 | depositor full sequence | sequence record 287732 | Full Sequence
GCGGCCGCTTGCTATATTGAAGTACGGATTAGAAGCCGCCGAGCGGGCGACAGCCCTCCGACGGAAGACT
CTCCTCCGTGCGTCCTCGTCTTCACCGGTCGCGTTCCTGAAACGCAGATGTGCCTCGCGCCGCACTGCTC
CGAACAATAAAGATTCTACAATACTAGCTTTTATGGTTATGAAGAGGAAAAATTGGCAGTAACCTGGCCC
CACAAACCTTCAAATTAACGAATCAAATTAACAACCATAGGATGATAATGCGATTAGTTTTTTAGCCTTA
TTTCTGGGGTAATTAATCAGCGAAGCGATGATTTTTGATCTATTAACAGATATATAAATGGAAAAGCTGC
ATAACCACTTTAACTAATACTTTCAACATTTTCAGTTTGTATTACTTCTTATTCAAATGTCATAAAAGTA
TCAACAAAAAATTGTTAATATACCTCTATACTTTAACGTCAAGGAGAAAAAACTATAATGGACTTATTTA
TGAGAATATTCACGATCGGCACAGTGACCCTAAAGCAGGGTGAGATTAAAGATGCTACTCCATCAGATTT
CGTTAGGGCAACCGCTACTATCCCCATTCAAGCCAGCTTGCCTTTTGGTTGGTTGATTGTAGGAGTCGCT
CTCTTGGCTGTTTTCCAATCCGCCAGTAAGATCATTACTTTAAAAAAGAGATGGCAATTGGCGCTTTCTA
AGGGTGTTCACTTCGTCTGTAATCTGTTGTTATTGTTTGTCACTGTTTATTCCCATTTGCTCCTAGTTGC
CGCTGGTTTAGAAGCTCCATTCCTGTACTTGTACGCTTTGGTCTATTTCCTGCAATCTATCAACTTTGTT
CGTATCATTATGAGATTGTGGTTGTGCTGGAAATGTCGTTCTAAGAACCCGTTGTTATACGACGCTAATT
ACTTCCTTTGTTGGCACACCAACTGTTACGATTATTGTATTCCATATAACTCGGTTACTTCCTCTATAGT
TATCACCTCCGGGGACGGTACCACAAGTCCAATTTCAGAACATGACTACCAAATTGGTGGTTACACTGAA
AAGTGGGAGTCTGGTGTCAAAGATTGCGTAGTGTTACACAGCTATTTTACTTCTGATTACTACCAGTTGT
ATAGCACCCAATTGTCCACTGACACCGGAGTGGAACACGTCACATTTTTCATCTACAATAAGATAGTCGA
TGAACCTGAAGAACATGTTCAAATACACACTATTGACGGCTCTAGCGGTGTAGTTAACCCAGTTATGGAA
CCAATCTATGATGAGCCAACAACAACGACCTCTGTTCCCTTACTCGTGCCGAGAGGTTCTTGGAGCCATC
CGCAGTTTGAAAAATAAACAGGCCCCTTTTCCTTTGTCGATATCATGTAATTAGTTATGTCACGCTTACA
TTCACGCCCTCCTCCCACATCCGCTCTAACCGAAAAGGAAGGAGTTAGACAACCTGAAGTCTAGGTCCCT
ATTTATTTTTTTTAATAGTTATGTTAGTATTAAGAACGTTATTTATATTTCAAATTTTTCTTTTTTTTCT
GTACAAAGCGGCCGCCGAACCACTAGTGCACTGCAGTACACGGTTTCCTTGAAATTTTTTTGATTCGGTA
ATCTCCGAACAGAAGGAAGAACGAAGGAAGGAGCACAGACTTAGATTGGTATATATACGCATATGTAGTG
TTGAAGAAACATGAAATTGCCCAGTATTCTTAACCCAACTGCACAGAACAAAAACGTGCAGGAAACGAAG
ATAAATCATGTCGAAAGCTACATATAAGGAACGTGCTGCTACTCATCCTAGTCCTGTTGCTGCCAAGCTA
TTTAATATCATGCACGAAAAGCAAACAAACTTGTGTGCTTCATTGGATGTTCGTACCACCAAGGAATTAC
TGGAGTTAGTTGAAGCATTAGGTCCCAAAATTTGTTTACTAAAAACACATGTGGATATCTTGACTGATTT
TTCCATGGAGGGCACAGTTAAGCCGCTAAAGGCATTATCCGCCAAGTACAATTTTTTACTCTTCGAGGAC
AGAAAATTTGCTGACATTGGTAATACAGTCAAATTGCAGTACTCTGCGGGTGTATACAGAATAGCAGAAT
GGGCAGACATTACGAATGCACACGGTGTGGTGGGCCCAGGTATTGTTAGCGGTTTGAAGCAGGCGGCAGA
AGAAGTAACAAAGGAACCTAGAGGCCTTTTGATGTTAGCAGAATTGTCATGCAAGGGCTCCCTATCTACT
GGAGAATATACTAAGGGTACTGTTGACATTGCGAAGAGCGACAAAGATTTTGTTATCGGCTTTATTGCTC
AAAGAGACATGGGTGGAAGAGATGAAGGTTACGATTGGTTGATTATGACACCCGGTGTGGGTTTAGATGA
CAAGGGAGATGCATTGGGTCAACAGTATAGAACCGTGGATGATGTGGTTTCTACAGGATCTGACATTATT
ATTGTTGGAAGAGGACTATTTGCAAAGGGAAGGGATGCTAAGGTAGAGGGTGAACGTTACAGAAAAGCAG
GCTGGGAAGCATATTTGAGAAGATGCGGCCAGCAAAACTAAAAAACTGTATTATAAGTAAATGCATGTAT
ACTAAACTCACAAATTAGAGCTTCAATTTAATTATATCAGTTATTACCCGAGTAACGAAGCATCTGTGCT
TCATTTTGTAGAACAAAAATGCAACGCGAGAGCGCTAATTTTTCAAACAAAGAATCTGAGCTGCATTTTT
ACAGAACAGAAATGCAACGCGAAAGCGCTATTTTACCAACGAAGAATCTGTGCTTCATTTTTGTAAAACA
AAAATGCAACGCGAGAGCGCTAATTTTTCAAACAAAGAATCTGAGCTGCATTTTTACAGAACAGAAATGC
AACGCGAGAGCGCTATTTTACCAACAAAGAATCTATACTTCTTTTTTGTTCTACAAAAATGCATCCCGAG
AGCGCTATTTTTCTAACAAAGCATCTTAGATTACTTTTTTTCTCCTTTGTGCGCTCTATAATGCAGTCTC
TTGATAACTTTTTGCACTGTAGGTCCGTTAAGGTTAGAAGAAGGCTACTTTGGTGTCTATTTTCTCTTCC
ATAAAAAAAGCCTGACTCCACTTCCCGCGTTTACTGATTACTAGCGAAGCTGCGGGTGCATTTTTTCAAG
ATAAAGGCATCCCCGATTATATTCTATACCGATGTGGATTGCGCATACTTTGTGAACAGAAAGTGATAGC
GTTGATGATTCTTCATTGGTCAGAAAATTATGAACGGTTTCTTCTATTTTGTCTCTATATACTACGTATA
GGAAATGTTTACATTTTCGTATTGTTTTCGATTCACTCTATGAATAGTTCTTACTACAATTTTTTTGTCT
AAAGAGTAATACTAGAGATAAACATAAAAAATGTAGAGGTCGAGTTTAGATGCAAGTTCAAGGAGCGAAA
GGTGGATGGGTAGGTTATATAGGGATATAGCACAGAGATATATAGCAAAGAGATACTTTTGAGCAATGTT
TGTGGAAGCGGTATTCGCAATATTTTAGTAGCTCGTTACAGTCCGGTGCGTTTTTGGTTTTTTGAAAGTG
CGTCATCAGAGCGCTTTTGGTTTTCAAAAGCGCTCTGAAGTTCCTATACTTTCTAGCTAGAGAATAGGAA
CTTCCCGAGCGGCCGCGTGTTACAAGCTTGACTCCAGCGTAACTGGACTGCAATCAACTCACTGGCTCAC
CTTCACGGGTGGGCCTTTCTTCGGTAGAAAATCAAAGGATCTTCTTGAGATCCTTTTTTTCTGCGCGTAA
TCTGCTGCTTGCAAACAAAAAAACCACCGCTACCAGCGGTGGTTTGTTTGCCGGATCAAGAGCTACCAAC
TCTTTTTCCGAGGTAACTGGCTTCAGCAGAGCGCAGATACCAAATACTGTTCTTCTAGTGTAGCCGTAGT
TAGGCCACCACTTCAAGAACTCTGTAGCACCGCCTACATACCTCGCTCTGCTAATCCTGTTACCAGTGGC
TGCTGCCAGTGGCGATAAGTCGTGTCTTACCGGGTTGGACTCAAGACGATAGTTACCGGATAAGGCGCAG
CGGTCGGGCTGAACGGGGGGTTCGTGCACACAGCCCAGCTTGGAGCGAACGACCTACACCGAACTGAGAT
ACCTACAGCGTGAGCTATGAGAAAGCGCCACGCTTCCCGAAGGGAGAAAGGCGGACAGGTATCCGGTAAG
CGGCAGGGTCGGAACAGGAGAGCGCACGAGGGAGCTTCCAGGGGTAAACGCCTGGTATCTTTATAGTCCT
GTCGGGTTTCGCCACCTCTGACTTGAGCATCGATTTTTGTGATGCTCGTCAGGGGGGCGGAGCCTATGGA
AAAACGCCAGCAACGCAGAAAGGCCCACCCGAAGGTGAGCCAGGTGATTACATTTGGGCCCTCATCAGAG
GTTTTCACCGTCATCACCGAAACGCGCGAGGCAGCTGCGGTAAAGCTCATCAGCGTGGTCGTGAAGCGAT
TCACAGATGTCTGCCTGTTCATCCGCGTCCAGCTCGTTGAGTTTCTCCAGAAGCGTTAATGTCTGGCTTC
TGATAAAGCGGGCCATGTTAAGGGCGGTTTTTTCCTGTTTGGTCACTTACCAATGCTTAATCAGTGAGGC
ACCTATCTCAGCGATCTGTCTATTTCGTTCATCCATAGTTGCCTGACTCCCCGTCGTGTAGATAACTACG
ATGCGGGAGGGCTTACCATCTGGCCCCAGTGCTGCAATGATACCGCGAGACCCACGCTCACCGGCTCCAG
ATTTATCAGCAATAAACCAGCCAGCCGGGAGGGCCGAGCGCAGAAGTGATCCTGCAACTTTATCCGCCTC
CATCCAGTCTATTAATTGTTGCCGGGAAGCTAGAGTAAGTAGTTCGCCAGTTAATAGTTTGCGCAACGTT
GTTGCCATTGCTACAGGCATCGTGGTGTCACGCTCGTCGTTTGGTATGGCTTCATTCAGCTCCGGTTCCC
AACGATCAAGGCGAGTTACATGATCCCCCATGTTGTGCAAAAAAGCGGTTAGCTCCTTCGGTCCTCCGAT
CGTTGCCAGAAGTAAGTTGGCCGCAGTGTTATCACTCATGGTTATGGCAGCACTGCATAATTCTCTTACT
GTCATGCCATCCGTGAGATGCTTTTCTGTGACTGGTGAGTACTCAACCAAGTCATTCTGAGAATAGTGTA
TGCGGCGACCGAGTTGCTCTTGCCCGGCGTCAATACGGGATAATACCGCGCCACATAGCAGAACTTTAAA
AGTGCTCATCATTGGAAAACGTTCTTCGGGGCGTAAACTCTCAAGGATCTTACCGCTGTTGAGATCCAGT
TCGATGTAACCCACTCGTGCACCCAACTGATCTTCAGCATCTTTTACTTTCACCAGCGTTTCTGGGTGAG
CAAAAACAGGAAGGCAAAATGCCGCAAAAAAGGGAATAAGGGCGACACGGAAATGTTGAATACTCATTTT
AGCTTCCTTAGCTCCTGAAAATCTCGATAACTCAAAAAATACGCCCGGTAGTGATCTTATTTCATTATGG
TGAAAGTTGGAACCTCTTACGTGCCGATCAAGTCAAAAGCCTCCGGTCGGAGGCTTTTGACTTTCTGCTA
TGGAGGTCAGGTATGATTTAAATGGTCAGTTAGA
