Features (pLannotate 1.2.2; 13 found; start..end, strand, type, name):
      1..442     +  promoter       GAL1 promoter: S. cerevisiae GAL1; inducible promoter, regulated by Gal4
    454..1278    +  CDS            AP3A_SARS2: Experimental evidence at protein level: Swiss-Prot protein existence level 1. Plays a role in virus egress via lysosomal trafficking (PubMed:33157038, PubMed:33422265). Forms homotetrameric ion channels (viroporin) localized at endosomes and lysosomes, that may induce deacidification of lysosomes thereby allowing safe virion egress through lysosomal trafficking (By similarity) (PubMed:33157038, PubMed:33422265). Also blocks formation of autolysosomes through binding and sequestering host TMUB1/HOPS on late endosomes. This prevents fusion of autophagosomes with lysosomes, disrupting autophagy a
   1349..1521    +  terminator     CYC1 terminator (fragment): S. cerevisiae CYC1; transcription terminator for CYC1
   1557..1733    +  promoter       URA3 promoter (fragment): S. cerevisiae URA3
   1734..2537    +  CDS            URA3: orotidine-5'-phosphate decarboxylase, required for uracil biosynthesis; S. cerevisiae URA3; yeast auxotrophic marker, counterselectable with 5-fluoroorotic acid (5-FOA)
   2620..3602    -  rep_origin     2μ ori: yeast 2μ plasmid origin of replication
   3680..3709    +  terminator     T3Te terminator: phage T3 early transcription terminator
   3731..4318    +  rep_origin     ori: high-copy-number ColE1/pMB1/pBR322/pUC origin of replication
   4330..4357    -  terminator     T7Te terminator: phage T7 early transcription terminator
   4381..4572    -  CDS            rop: Rop protein, which maintains plasmids at low copy number; rop
   4573..5433    -  CDS            AmpR: β-lactamase; bla; confers resistance to ampicillin, carbenicillin, and related antibiotics
   5434..5536    -  promoter       cat promoter: promoter of the E. coli cat gene encoding chloramphenicol acetyltransferase
   5537..5568    -  terminator     tonB terminator: bidirectional E. coli tonB-P14 transcription terminator
>Addgene plasmid #145555 | pGBW-m4046373 | addgene full sequence | sequence record 384616 | Addgene NGS Result
CGGATTAGAAGCCGCCGAGCGGGCGACAGCCCTCCGACGGAAGACTCTCCTCCGTGCGTCCTCGTCTTCA
CCGGTCGCGTTCCTGAAACGCAGATGTGCCTCGCGCCGCACTGCTCCGAACAATAAAGATTCTACAATAC
TAGCTTTTATGGTTATGAAGAGGAAAAATTGGCAGTAACCTGGCCCCACAAACCTTCAAATTAACGAATC
AAATTAACAACCATAGGATGATAATGCGATTAGTTTTTTAGCCTTATTTCTGGGGTAATTAATCAGCGAA
GCGATGATTTTTGATCTATTAACAGATATATAAATGGAAAAGCTGCATAACCACTTTAACTAATACTTTC
AACATTTTCAGTTTGTATTACTTCTTATTCAAATGTCATAAAAGTATCAACAAAAAATTGTTAATATACC
TCTATACTTTAACGTCAAGGAGAAAAAACTATAATGGACTTATTTATGAGAATATTCACGATCGGCACAG
TGACCCTAAAGCAGGGTGAGATTAAAGATGCTACTCCATCAGATTTCGTTAGGGCAACCGCTACTATCCC
CATTCAAGCCAGCTTGCCTTTTGGTTGGTTGATTGTAGGAGTCGCTCTCTTGGCTGTTTTCCAATCCGCC
AGTAAGATCATTACTTTAAAAAAGAGATGGCAATTGGCGCTTTCTAAGGGTGTTCACTTCGTCTGTAATC
TGTTGTTATTGTTTGTCACTGTTTATTCCCATTTGCTCCTAGTTGCCGCTGGTTTAGAAGCTCCATTCCT
GTACTTGTACGCTTTGGTCTATTTCCTGCAATCTATCAACTTTGTTCGTATCATTATGAGATTGTGGTTG
TGCTGGAAATGTCGTTCTAAGAACCCGTTGTTATACGACGCTAATTACTTCCTTTGTTGGCACACCAACT
GTTACGATTATTGTATTCCATATAACTCGGTTACTTCCTCTATAGTTATCACCTCCGGGGACGGTACCAC
AAGTCCAATTTCAGAACATGACTACCAAATTGGTGGTTACACTGAAAAGTGGGAGTCTGGTGTCAAAGAT
TGCGTAGTGTTACACAGCTATTTTACTTCTGATTACTACCAGTTGTATAGCACCCAATTGTCCACTGACA
CCGGAGTGGAACACGTCACATTTTTCATCTACAATAAGATAGTCGATGAACCTGAAGAACATGTTCAAAT
ACACACTATTGACGGCTCTAGCGGTGTAGTTAACCCAGTTATGGAACCAATCTATGATGAGCCAACAACA
ACGACCTCTGTTCCCTTACTCGTGCCGAGAGGTTCTTGGAGCCATCCGCAGTTTGAAAAATAAACAGGCC
CCTTTTCCTTTGTCGATATCATGTAATTAGTTATGTCACGCTTACATTCACGCCCTCCTCCCACATCCGC
TCTAACCGAAAAGGAAGGAGTTAGACAACCTGAAGTCTAGGTCCCTATTTATTTTTTTTAATAGTTATGT
TAGTATTAAGAACGTTATTTATATTTCAAATTTTTCTTTTTTTTCTGTACAAAGCGGCCGCCGAACCACT
AGTGCACTGCAGTACACGGTTTCCTTGAAATTTTTTTGATTCGGTAATCTCCGAACAGAAGGAAGAACGA
AGGAAGGAGCACAGACTTAGATTGGTATATATACGCATATGTAGTGTTGAAGAAACATGAAATTGCCCAG
TATTCTTAACCCAACTGCACAGAACAAAAACGTGCAGGAAACGAAGATAAATCATGTCGAAAGCTACATA
TAAGGAACGTGCTGCTACTCATCCTAGTCCTGTTGCTGCCAAGCTATTTAATATCATGCACGAAAAGCAA
ACAAACTTGTGTGCTTCATTGGATGTTCGTACCACCAAGGAATTACTGGAGTTAGTTGAAGCATTAGGTC
CCAAAATTTGTTTACTAAAAACACATGTGGATATCTTGACTGATTTTTCCATGGAGGGCACAGTTAAGCC
GCTAAAGGCATTATCCGCCAAGTACAATTTTTTACTCTTCGAGGACAGAAAATTTGCTGACATTGGTAAT
ACAGTCAAATTGCAGTACTCTGCGGGTGTATACAGAATAGCAGAATGGGCAGACATTACGAATGCACACG
GTGTGGTGGGCCCAGGTATTGTTAGCGGTTTGAAGCAGGCGGCAGAAGAAGTAACAAAGGAACCTAGAGG
CCTTTTGATGTTAGCAGAATTGTCATGCAAGGGCTCCCTATCTACTGGAGAATATACTAAGGGTACTGTT
GACATTGCGAAGAGCGACAAAGATTTTGTTATCGGCTTTATTGCTCAAAGAGACATGGGTGGAAGAGATG
AAGGTTACGATTGGTTGATTATGACACCCGGTGTGGGTTTAGATGACAAGGGAGATGCATTGGGTCAACA
GTATAGAACCGTGGATGATGTGGTTTCTACAGGATCTGACATTATTATTGTTGGAAGAGGACTATTTGCA
AAGGGAAGGGATGCTAAGGTAGAGGGTGAACGTTACAGAAAAGCAGGCTGGGAAGCATATTTGAGAAGAT
GCGGCCAGCAAAACTAAAAAACTGTATTATAAGTAAATGCATGTATACTAAACTCACAAATTAGAGCTTC
AATTTAATTATATCAGTTATTACCCGAGTAACGAAGCATCTGTGCTTCATTTTGTAGAACAAAAATGCAA
CGCGAGAGCGCTAATTTTTCAAACAAAGAATCTGAGCTGCATTTTTACAGAACAGAAATGCAACGCGAAA
GCGCTATTTTACCAACGAAGAATCTGTGCTTCATTTTTGTAAAACAAAAATGCAACGCGAGAGCGCTAAT
TTTTCAAACAAAGAATCTGAGCTGCATTTTTACAGAACAGAAATGCAACGCGAGAGCGCTATTTTACCAA
CAAAGAATCTATACTTCTTTTTTGTTCTACAAAAATGCATCCCGAGAGCGCTATTTTTCTAACAAAGCAT
CTTAGATTACTTTTTTTCTCCTTTGTGCGCTCTATAATGCNNNCTCTTGATAACTTTTTGCACTGTAGGT
CGGTTAAGGTTAGAAGAAGGCTACTTTGGTGTCTATTTTCTCTTCCATAAAAAAAGCCTGACTCCACTTC
CCGCGTTTACTGATTACTAGCGAAGCTGCGGGTGCATTTTTTCAAGATAAAGGCATCCCCGATTATATTC
TATACCGATGTGGATTGCGCATACTTTGTGAACAGAAAGTGATAGCGTTGATGATTCTTCATTGGTCAGA
AAATTATGAACGGTTTCTTCTATTTTGTCTCTATATACTACGTATAGGAAATGTTTACATTTTCGTATTG
TTTTCGATTCACTCTATGAATAGTTCTTACTACAATTTTTTTGTCTAAAGAGTAATACTAGAGATAAACA
TAAAAAATGTAGAGGTCGAGTTTAGATGCAAGTTCAAGGAGCGAAAGGTGGATGGGTAGGTTATATAGGG
ATATAGCACAGAGATATATAGCAAAGAGATACTTTTGAGCAATGTTTGTGGAAGCGGTATTCGCAATATT
TTAGTAGCTCGTTACAGTCCGGTGCGTTTTTGGTTTTTTGAAAGTGCGTCATCAGAGCGCTTTTGGTTTT
CAAAAGCGCTCTGAAGTTCCTATACTTTCTAGCTAGAGAATAGGAACTTCCCGAGCGGCCGCGTGTTACA
AGCTTGACTCCAGCGTAACTGGACTGCAATCAACTCACTGGCTCACCTTCACGGGTGGGCCTTTCTTCGG
TAGAAAATCAAAGGATCTTCTTGAGATCCTTTTTTTCTGCGCGTAATCTGCTGCTTGCAAACAAAAAAAC
CACCGCTACCAGCGGTGGTTTGTTTGCCGGATCAAGAGCTACCAACTCTTTTTCCGAGGTAACTGGCTTC
AGCAGAGCGCAGATACCAAATACTGTTCTTCTAGTGTAGCCGTAGTTAGGCCACCACTTCAAGAACTCTG
TAGCACCGCCTACATACCTCGCTCTGCTAATCCTGTTACCAGTGGCTGCTGCCAGTGGCGATAAGTCGTG
TCTTACCGGGTTGGACTCAAGACGATAGTTACCGGATAAGGCGCAGCGGTCGGGCTGAACGGGGGGTTCG
TGCACACAGCCCAGCTTGGAGCGAACGACCTACACCGAACTGAGATACCTACAGCGTGAGCTATGAGAAA
GCGCCACGCTTCCCGAAGGGAGAAAGGCGGACAGGTATCCGGTAAGCGGCAGGGTCGGAACAGGAGAGCG
CACGAGGGAGCTTCCAGGGGTAAACGCCTGGTATCTTTATAGTCCTGTCGGGTTTCGCCACCTCTGACTT
GAGCATCGATTTTTGTGATGCTCGTCAGGGGGGCGGAGCCTATGGAAAAACGCCAGCAACGCAGAAAGGC
CCACCCGAAGGTGAGCCAGGTGATTACATTTGGGCCCTCATCAGAGGTTTTCACCGTCATCACCGAAACG
CGCGAGGCAGCTGCGGTAAAGCTCATCAGCGTGGTCGTGAAGCGATTCACAGATGTCTGCCTGTTCATCC
GCGTCCAGCTCGTTGAGTTTCTCCAGAAGCGTTAATGTCTGGCTTCTGATAAAGCGGGCCATGTTAAGGG
CGGTTTTTTCCTGTTTGGTCACTTACCAATGCTTAATCAGTGAGGCACCTATCTCAGCGATCTGTCTATT
TCGTTCATCCATAGTTGCCTGACTCCCCGTCGTGTAGATAACTACGATGCGGGAGGGCTTACCATCTGGC
CCCAGTGCTGCAATGATACCGCGAGACCCACGCTCACCGGCTCCAGATTTATCAGCAATAAACCAGCCAG
CCGGGAGGGCCGAGCGCAGAAGTGATCCTGCAACTTTATCCGCCTCCATCCAGTCTATTAATTGTTGCCG
GGAAGCTAGAGTAAGTAGTTCGCCAGTTAATAGTTTGCGCAACGTTGTTGCCATTGCTACAGGCATCGTG
GTGTCACGCTCGTCGTTTGGTATGGCTTCATTCAGCTCCGGTTCCCAACGATCAAGGCGAGTTACATGAT
CCCCCATGTTGTGCAAAAAAGCGGTTAGCTCCTTCGGTCCTCCGATCGTTGCCAGAAGTAAGTTGGCCGC
AGTGTTATCACTCATGGTTATGGCAGCACTGCATAATTCTCTTACTGTCATGCCATCCGTGAGATGCTTT
TCTGTGACTGGTGAGTACTCAACCAAGTCATTCTGAGAATAGTGTATGCGGCGACCGAGTTGCTCTTGCC
CGGCGTCAATACGGGATAATACCGCGCCACATAGCAGAACTTTAAAAGTGCTCATCATTGGAAAACGTTC
TTCGGGGCGTAAACTCTCAAGGATCTTACCGCTGTTGAGATCCAGTTCGATGTAACCCACTCGTGCACCC
AACTGATCTTCAGCATCTTTTACTTTCACCAGCGTTTCTGGGTGAGCAAAAACAGGAAGGCAAAATGCCG
CAAAAAAGGGAATAAGGGCGACACGGAAATGTTGAATACTCATTTTAGCTTCCTTAGCTCCTGAAAATCT
CGATAACTCAAAAAATACGCCCGGTAGTGATCTTATTTCATTATGGTGAAAGTTGGAACCTCTTACGTGC
CGATCAAGTCAAAAGCCTCCGGTCGGAGGCTTTTGACTTTCTGCTATGGAGGTCAGGTATGATTTAAATG
GTCAGTTAGAGCGGCCGCTTGCTATATTGAAGTA
